Addgene plasmid #194487: pAS164
Purpose: 92-1 Op (Part 2)
Depositing lab: Ahmad Khalil. Depositing organization: Boston University Main Campus. Publication: A Toolkit for Precise, Multigene Control in Saccharomyces cerevisiae. Sanford A, Kiriakov S, Khalil AS. ACS Synth Biol. 2022 Nov 11. doi: 10.1021/acssynbio.2c00423. PubMed 36367334.
Backbone
  Vector backbone: pYKT001
  Backbone size w/o insert (bp): 1658
  Total vector size (bp): 2112
  Vector type: Synthetic Biology
Growth in bacteria
  Bacterial resistance: Chloramphenicol, 25 μg/mL
  Growth temperature: 37°C
  Growth strain: DH5alpha
  Copy number: High Copy
Gene/Insert
  Gene/Insert name: 92-1 Op (Part 2)
  Species: Synthetic
  Insert size (bp): 454
  Cloning method: Restriction Enzyme; 5′ cloning site BsmBI (destroyed during cloning); 3′ cloning site BsmBI (destroyed during cloning)
  Sequencing primers: 5′ GAGCCTATGGAAAAACGCCA; 3′ ATTTGCCCATGGTGAAAACG
Terms and licenses: Academic/Nonprofit Terms; Industry Terms: Not Available to Industry
How to cite: pAS164 was a gift from Ahmad Khalil (Addgene plasmid # 194487 ; http://n2t.net/addgene:194487 ; RRID:Addgene_194487)
