[The description below was written by a language model from this plasmid's Addgene catalogue record and pLannotate feature annotations shown in this document.]
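Description:
pAS164 is a small (about 2.1 kb) synthetic-biology part plasmid from a toolkit for precise, multigene control of expression in Saccharomyces cerevisiae. It is built on the backbone recorded as pYKT001, a minimal 1.66 kb entry-type vector. The backbone carries only what is needed for propagation in E. coli: a high-copy ColE1/pUC-type origin of replication and a chloramphenicol acetyltransferase (cat) gene driven by its native promoter and followed by a minimal lambda t0 terminator. Nothing in the record indicates a yeast origin, centromere or auxotrophic marker, so the plasmid appears to serve as a bacterial storage vector for a DNA part rather than being maintained in yeast itself.

The payload is a 454 bp synthetic insert named "92-1 Op (Part 2)". It was cloned through BsmBI sites that were destroyed in the process, which is typical of Type IIS (Golden Gate-style) domestication of parts into an entry vector. The "Part 2" label suggests a defined position in a hierarchical assembly scheme. In yeast modular cloning standards that position usually corresponds to a promoter, and "Op" plausibly denotes an operator-containing regulatory sequence recognised by a synthetic transcription regulator designated 92-1. The record does not state either point explicitly. The automated annotation recognises only the four backbone features and leaves the insert region unannotated, so its internal composition (operator number, core promoter and so on) cannot be described from the information given. The intended use is as a modular building block to be combined with other toolkit parts into yeast expression cassettes.
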