Features (pLannotate 1.2.2; 4 found; start..end, strand, type, name):
    102..690     -  rep_origin     ori: high-copy-number ColE1/pMB1/pBR322/pUC origin of replication
    774..871     +  promoter       cat promoter: promoter of the E. coli cat gene encoding chloramphenicol acetyltransferase
    872..1528    +  CDS            cat: CAT_ECOLX - Experimental evidence at protein level: Swiss-Prot protein existence level 1. This enzyme is an effector of chloramphenicol resistance in bacteria. From Escherichia coli. This protein is used as a marker in many commonly used cloning vectors, such as pACYC184.
   1602..1636    +  terminator     lambda t0 terminator: minimal transcription terminator from phage lambda (Scholtissek and Grosse, 1987)
>Addgene plasmid #194487 | pAS164 | addgene full sequence | sequence record 384839 | Addgene NGS Result
CTACGGTTATCCACAGAATCAGGGGATAACGCAGGAAAGAACATGTGAGCAAAAGGCCAGCAAAAGGCCA
GGAACCGTAAAAAGGCCGCGTTGCTGGCGTTTTTCCATAGGCTCCGCCCCCCTGACGAGCATCACAAAAA
TCGACGCTCAAGTCAGAGGTGGCGAAACCCGACAGGACTATAAAGATACCAGGCGTTTCCCCCTGGAAGC
TCCCTCGTGCGCTCTCCTGTTCCGACCCTGCCGCTTACCGGATACCTGTCCGCCTTTCTCCCTTCGGGAA
GCGTGGCGCTTTCTCATAGCTCACGCTGTAGGTATCTCAGTTCGGTGTAGGTCGTTCGCTCCAAGCTGGG
CTGTGTGCACGAACCCCCCGTTCAGCCCGACCGCTGCGCCTTATCCGGTAACTATCGTCTTGAGTCCAAC
CCGGTAAGACACGACTTATCGCCACTGGCAGCAGCCACTGGTAACAGGATTAGCAGAGCGAGGTATGTAG
GCGGTGCTACAGAGTTCTTGAAGTGGTGGCCTAACTACGGCTACACTAGAAGAACAGTATTTGGTATCTG
CGCTCTGCTGAAGCCAGTTACCTTCGGAAAAAGAGTTGGTAGCTCTTGATCCGGCAAACAAACCACCGCT
GGTAGCGGTGGTTTTTTTGTTTGCAAGCAGCAGATTACGCGCAGAAAAAAAGGATCTCAAGAAGATCCTT
TGATCTTTTCTACGGGGTCTGACGCTCAGTGGAACGAAAACTCACGTTAAGGGATTTTGGTCATGATTGA
TCGGGCACGTAAGAGGTTCCAACTTTCACCATAATGAAATAAGATCACTACCGGGCGTATTTTTTGAGTT
ATCGAGATTTTCAGGAGCTAAGGAAGCTAAAATGGAGAAAAAAATCACTGGATATACCACCGTTGATATA
TCCCAATGGCATCGTAAAGAACATTTTGAGGCATTTCAGTCAGTTGCTCAATGTACCTATAACCAGACCG
TTCAGCTGGATATTACGGCCTTTTTAAAGACCGTAAAGAAAAATAAGCACAAGTTTTATCCGGCCTTTAT
TCACATTCTTGCCCGCCTGATGAATGCTCATCCGGAATTTCGTATGGCAATGAAAGACGGTGAGCTGGTG
ATATGGGATAGTGTTCACCCTTGTTACACCGTTTTCCATGAGCAAACTGAAACGTTTTCATCGCTCTGGA
GTGAATACCACGACGATTTCCGGCAGTTTCTACACATATATTCGCAAGATGTGGCGTGTTACGGTGAAAA
CCTGGCCTATTTCCCTAAAGGGTTTATTGAGAATATGTTTTTCGTTTCAGCCAATCCCTGGGTGAGTTTC
ACCAGTTTTGATTTAAACGTGGCCAATATGGACAACTTCTTCGCCCCCGTTTTCACCATGGGCAAATATT
ATACGCAAGGCGACAAGGTGCTGATGCCGCTGGCGATTCAGGTTCATCATGCCGTTTGTGATGGCTTCCA
TGTCGGCAGAATGCTTAATGAATTACAACAGTACTGCGATGAGTGGCAGGGCGGGGCGTAATTTGATATC
GAGCTCGCTTGGACTCCTGTTGATAGATCCAGTAATGACCTCAGAACTCCATCTGGATTTGTTCAGAACG
CTCGGTTGCCGCCGGGCGTTTTTTATTGGTCTGGTCTCACATATTAGTGTGTGTATTTGTGTTTGTGTGT
CTATAGAAGTATAGTAATTTATGCTGCAAAGGTCCTAATGTATAAGGAAAGAATATTTAGAGAAAAGAAG
AAAACAAGAGTTTTATATACATACAGAGCACATGCATGCCATATGATCATGTGTCGTCGCACACATATAT
ATATGCCTGTATGTGTCAGCACTAAAGTTGCCTGGCCATCCACGCTATATATACACGCCTGGCGGATCTG
CTTAAGGCCATTCATGCCAAGGCTACATCTATTAATATTCGAAGGCTACATCTATTAATATTCGAAGGCT
ACATCTATTAATATTCGAAGGCTACATCTATTAATATTCGAAGGCTACATCTATTAATATTCGAAGGCTA
CATCTATTAATATTCGAAGGCTACATCTATTAATATTCGAAGGCTACACTCGTTGGCCTCAACCTAGGCG
TTTGAGACCGA
